>Addgene plasmid #139172 | pSBBi-RP CaMXMT | addgene full sequence | sequence record 309362 | Addgene NGS Result
AATTTTAACAAAATATTAACGCTTACAATTTCCTGATGCGGTATTTTCTCCTTACGCATCTGTGCGGTAT
TTCACACCGCATCAGGTGGCACTTTTCGGGGAAATGTGCGCGGAACCCCTATTTGTTTATTTTTCTAAAT
ACATTCAAATATGTATCCGCTCATGAGACAATAACCCTGATAAATGCTTCAATAATATTGAAAAAGGAAG
AGTATGAGTATTCAACATTTCCGTGTCGCCCTTATTCCCTTTTTTGCGGCATTTTGCCTTCCTGTTTTTG
CTCACCCAGAAACGCTGGTGAAAGTAAAAGATGCTGAAGATCAGTTGGGTGCACGAGTGGGTTACATCGA
ACTGGATCTCAACAGCGGTAAGATCCTTGAGAGTTTTCGCCCCGAAGAACGTTTTCCAATGATGAGCACT
TTTAAAGTTCTGCTATGTGGCGCGGTATTATCCCGTATTGACGCCGGGCAAGAGCAACTCGGTCGCCGCA
TACACTATTCTCAGAATGACTTGGTTGAGTACTCACCAGTCACAGAAAAGCATCTTACGGATGGCATGAC
AGTAAGAGAATTATGCAGTGCTGCCATAACCATGAGTGATAACACTGCGGCCAACTTACTTCTGACAACG
ATCGGAGGACCGAAGGAGCTAACCGCTTTTTTGCACAACATGGGGGATCATGTAACTCGCCTTGATCGTT
GGGAACCGGAGCTGAATGAAGCCATACCAAACGACGAGCGTGACACCACGATGCCTGTAGCAATGGCAAC
AACGTTGCGCAAACTATTAACTGGCGAACTACTTACTCTAGCTTCCCGGCAACAATTAATAGACTGGATG
GAGGCGGATAAAGTTGCAGGACCACTTCTGCGCTCGGCCCTTCCGGCTGGCTGGTTTATTGCTGATAAAT
CTGGAGCCGGTGAGCGTGGGTCTCGCGGTATCATTGCAGCACTGGGGCCAGATGGTAAGCCCTCCCGTAT
CGTAGTTATCTACACGACGGGGAGTCAGGCAACTATGGATGAACGAAATAGACAGATCGCTGAGATAGGT
GCCTCACTGATTAAGCATTGGTAACTGTCAGACCAAGTTTACTCATATATACTTTAGATTGATTTAAAAC
TTCATTTTTAATTTAAAAGGATCTAGGTGAAGATCCTTTTTGATAATCTCATGACCAAAATCCCTTAACG
TGAGTTTTCGTTCCACTGAGCGTCAGACCCCGTAGAAAAGATCAAAGGATCTTCTTGAGATCCTTTTTTT
CTGCGCGTAATCTGCTGCTTGCAAACAAAAAAACCACCGCTACCAGCGGTGGTTTGTTTGCCGGATCAAG
AGCTACCAACTCTTTTTCCGAAGGTAACTGGCTTCAGCAGAGCGCAGATACCAAATACTGTTCTTCTAGT
GTAGCCGTAGTTAGGCCACCACTTCAAGAACTCTGTAGCACCGCCTACATACCTCGCTCTGCTAATCCTG
TTACCAGTGGCTGCTGCCAGTGGCGATAAGTCGTGTCTTACCGGGTTGGACTCAAGACGATAGTTACCGG
ATAAGGCGCAGCGGTCGGGCTGAACGGGGGGTTCGTGCACACAGCCCAGCTTGGAGCGAACGACCTACAC
CGAACTGAGATACCTACAGCGTGAGCTATGAGAAAGCGCCACGCTTCCCGAAGGGAGAAAGGCGGACAGG
TATCCGGTAAGCGGCAGGGTCGGAACAGGAGAGCGCACGAGGGAGCTTCCAGGGGGAAACGCCTGGTATC
TTTATAGTCCTGTCGGGTTTCGCCACCTCTGACTTGAGCGTCGATTTTTGTGATGCTCGTCAGGGGGGCG
GAGCCTATGGAAAAACGCCAGCAACGCGGCCTTTTTACGGTTCCTGGCCTTTTGCTGGCCTTTTGCTCAC
ATGTTCTTTCCTGCGTTATCCCCTGATTCTGTGGATAACCGTATTACCGCCTTTGAGTGAGCTGATACCG
CTCGCCGCAGCCGAACGACCGAGCGCAGCGAGTCAGTGAGCGAGGAAGCGGATCCCTATACAGTTGAAGT
CGGAAGTTTACATACACCTTAGCCAAATACATTTAAACTCACTTTTTCACAATTCCTGACATTTAATCCT
AGTAAAAATTCCCTGTCTTAGGTCAGTTAGGATCACCACTTTATTTTAAGAATGTGAAATATCAGAATAA
TAGTAGAGAGAATGATTCATTTCAGCTTTTATTTCTTTCATCACATTCCCAGTGGGTCAGAAGTTTACAT
ACACTCGACTCCTCTGCAGAATGCGGCGATGTTTCGGTAAGGGGTCCCGAGTAGCTAGTTCATGGCAGCC
AGCATATGGCATATGTTGCCAAACTCTAAACCAAATACTCATTCTGATGTTTTAAATGATTTGCCCTCCC
ATATGTCCTTCCGAGTGAGAGACACAAAAAATTCCAACACACTATTGCAATGAAAATAAATTTCCTTTAT
TAGCCAGAAGTCAGATGCTCAAGGGGCTTCATGATGTCCCCATAATTTTTGGCAGAGGGAAAAAGATCTC
AGTGGTATTTGTGAGCCAGGGCATTGGCCACACCAGCCACCACCTTCTGATAGGCAGCCTGCACCTGAGG
AGTGAATTCACGACAGGCCTTCGAATCAGGCACCGGGCTTGCGGGTCATGCACCAGGTGCGCGGTCCTTC
GGGCACCTCGACGTCGGCGGTGACGGTGAAGCCGAGCCGCTCGTAGAAGGGGAGGTTGCGGGGCGCGGAG
GTCTCCAGGAAGGCGGGCACCCCGGCGCGCTCGGCCGCCTCCACTCCGGGGAGCACGACGGCGCTGCCCA
GACCCTTGCCCTGGTGGTCGGGCGAGACGCCGACGGTGGCCAGGAACCACGCGGGCTCCTTGGGCCGGTG
CGGCGCCAGGAGGCCTTCCATCTGTTGCTGCGCGGCCAGCCGGGAACCGCTCAACTCGGCCATGCGCGGG
CCGATCTCGGCGAACACCGCCCCCGCTTCGACGCTCTCCGGCGTGGTCCAGACCGCCACCGCGGCGCCGT
CGTCCGCGACCCACACCTTGCCGATGTCGAGCCCGACGCGCGTGAGGAAGAGTTCTTGCAGCTCGGTGAC
CCGCTCGATGTGGCGGTCCGGATCGACGGTGTGGCGCGTGGCGGGGTAGTCGGCGAACGCGGCGGCGAGG
GTGCGTACGGCCCTGGGGACGTCGTCGCGGGTGGCGAGGCGCACCGTGGGCTTGTACTCGGTCATGGGGC
CAGGATTCTCCTCGACGTCACCAGCCTGCTTCAGCAGGCTGAAGTTAGTAGCTCCACTGCCCTTGTACAG
CTCGTCCATGCCGTACAGGAACAGGTGGTGGCGGCCCTCGGAGCGCTCGTACTGTTCCACGATGGTGTAG
TCCTCGTTGTGGGAGGTGATGTCCAGCTTGGTGTCCACGTAGTAGTAGCCGGGCAGTTGCACGGGCTTCT
TGGCCATGTAGATGGTCTTGAACTCCACCAGGTAGTGGCCGCCGTCCTTCAGCTTCAGGGCCTGGTGGAT
CTCGCCCTTCAGCACGCCGTCGCGGGGGTACAGGCGCTCGGTGGAGGCCTCCCAGCCCATTGTCTTCTTC
TGCATTACGGGGCCGTCGGGGGGGAAGTTGGTGCCGCGCATCTTCACCTTGTAGATCAGCGTGCCGTCCT
GCAGGGAGGAGTCCTGGGTCACGGTCACCAGACCGCCGTCCTCGAAGTTCATCACGCGCTCCCACTTGAA
GCCCTCGGGGAAGGACAGCTTCTTGTAATCGGGGATGTCGGCGGGGTGCTTCACGTACGCCTTGGAGCCG
TACATGAACTGGGGGGACAGGATGTCCCAGGCGAAGGGCAGGGGGCCGCCCTTGGTCACCTTCAGCTTGG
CGGTCTGGGTGCCCTCGTAGGGGCGGCCCTCGCCCTCGCCCTCGATCTCGAACTCATGGCCGTTCATGGA
GCCCTCCATGCGCACCTTGAAGCGCATGAACTCTTTGATGACCTCCTCGCCCTTGCTCAACATGGTGGCC
TCAGGTGCAGAGGTTTCTACAGGGAAAGAGAGAAAGGCTACAGTTAGTTTGCTGTGATGATGCTAAGTGC
CGAGGTCAGATGTCTATGGATTGTACACGGAATCCCAACGCAGGAACCAAAAAACACTCACCCAAAAAAA
TGGCGCTAAGGCCGAGAGAAAGGCGAAGTTCCGTCTACGGCTATATACCTTGAAACAGGGGCGGCAGAAG
TGACGCAACGCGGTTGCGCGGACGGCTTCCTGTGTTTTCATTGGTCGAAGCGTTCTGCGCGTGCGCAGAG
ATTCCCCAGGGAAGGCGGGCCCTCTTCCGAATGTCCAATCCGGACATTCTTCCGGTTGGACCTCCGCGGT
CAGCGCTGTGCCCGGCGAGAGATCACGTGGGGCGCGGAGGCGGTGCTGCTGGGGCACGGCCGTCCAGCCT
CGGCGGCCATATTTTTGAGGGGCTGTTCATCTCGTTCACACGCTCTGTCCGCCATGTTTGTGAGTGGAAG
CGCCATTACCCCTTCAAGCGACTGAAGGCTGCAGGGCCTCTGGTGGCCCGCATGGGGAGACCAGACCCGC
CAGGCCCGCCTTTCCGCACTCAGTCCGGGCTTACTTTATTTTGTGAGACAGGGTCTCGCCTAGAGGCTCC
GGTGCCCGTCAGTGGGCAGAGCGCACATCGCCCACAGTCCCCGAGAAGTTGGGGGGAGGGGTCGGCAATT
GAACCGGTGCCTAGAGAAGGTGGCGCGGGGTAAACTGGGAAAGTGATGTCGTGTACTGGCTCCGCCTTTT
TCCCGAGGGTGGGGGAGAACCGTATATAAGTGCAGTAGTCGCCGTGAACGTTCTTTTTCGCAACGGGTTT
GCCGCCAGAACACAGGTAAGTGCCGTGTGTGGTTCCCGCGGGCCTGGCCTCTTTACGGGTTATGGCCCTT
GCGTGCCTTGAATTACTTCCACGCCCCTGGCTGCAGTACGTGATTCTTGATCCCGAGCTTCGGGTTGGAA
GTGGGTGGGAGAGTTCGAGGCCTTGCGCTTAAGGAGCCCCTTCGCCTCGTGCTTGAGTTGAGGCCTGGCT
TGGGCGCTGGGGCCGCCGCGTGCGAATCTGGTGGCACCTTCGCGCCTGTCTCGCTGCTTTCGATAAGTCT
CTAGCCATTTAAAATTTTTGATGACCTGCTGCGACGCTTTTTTTCTGGCAAGATAGTCTTGTAAATGCGG
GCCAAGATCTGCACACTGGTATTTCGGTTTTTGGGGCCGCGGGCGGCGACGGGGCCCGTGCGTCCCAGCG
CACATGTTCGGCGAGGCGGGGCCTGCGAGCGCGGCCACCGAGAATCGGACGGGGGTAGTCTCAAGCTGGC
CGGCCTGCTCTGGTGCCTGGCCTCGCGCCGCCGTGTATCGCCCCGCCCTGGGCGGCAAGGCTGGCCCGGT
CGGCACCAGTTGCGTGAGCGGAAAGATGGCCGCTTCCCGGCCCTGCTGCAGGGAGCTCAAAATGGAGGAC
GCGGCGCTCGGGAGAGCGGGCGGGTGAGTCACCCACACAAAGGAAAAGGGCCTTTCCGTCCTCAGCCGTC
GCTTCATGTGACTCCACGGAGTACCGGGCGCCGTCCAGGCACCTCGATTAGTTCTCGAGCTTTTGGAGTA
CGTCGTCTTTAGGTTGGGGGGAGGGGTTTTATGCGATGGAGTTTCCCCATACTGAGTGGGTGGAGACTGA
AGTTAGGCCAGCTTGGCACTTGATGTAATTCTCCTTGGAATTTGCCCTTTTTGAGTTTGGATCTTGGTTC
ATTCTCAAGCCTCAGACAGTGGTTCAAAGTTTTTTTCTTCCATTTAAGGTGTCGTGAAAACTACCCCAAG
CTGGCCTCTGAGGCCACCATGGAACTGCAAGAGGTGCTGCACATGAACGAAGGCGAGGGCGATACCAGCT
ACGCCAAGAACGCCAGCTACAATCTGGCCCTGGCCAAAGTGAAGCCCTTCCTGGAACAGTGCATCAGAGA
GCTGCTGCGGGCCAACCTGCCTAACATCAACAAGTGCATCAAGGTGGCCGACCTGGGCTGTGCCTCTGGA
CCTAATACTCTGCTGACCGTGCGGGACATCGTGCAGAGCATCGACAAAGTGGGCCAAGAGGAAAAGAACG
AGCTGGAACGGCCTACCATCCAGATCTTTCTGAACGACCTGTTCCAGAACGACTTCAACAGCGTGTTCAA
GCTGCTGCCCAGCTTCTACCGGAAGCTGGAAAAAGAGAACGGCCGGAAGATCGGCTCCTGCCTGATTTCT
GCCATGCCTGGCAGCTTTTACGGCCGGCTGTTCCCCGAGGAATCCATGCACTTTCTGCACAGCTGCTACA
GCGTGCACTGGCTGTCTCAGGTGCCATCTGGCCTGGTTATCGAACTCGGCATCGGAGCCAACAAGGGCAG
CATCTACAGCAGCAAGGGCTGCAGACCTCCAGTGCAGAAGGCCTACCTGGACCAGTTCACCAAGGACTTC
ACCACCTTTCTGCGGATCCACAGCAAAGAGCTGTTCAGCCGGGGCAGAATGCTGCTGACCTGCATCTGCA
AGGTGGACGAGTTCGACGAGCCCAATCCACTGGACCTGCTGGACATGGCCATCAACGACCTGATCGTGGA
AGGCCTGCTGGAAGAAGAAAAGCTGGACAGCTTCAACATCCCGTTCTTCACCCCTAGCGCCGAGGAAGTG
AAGTGCATTGTGGAAGAGGAAGGCAGCTGCGAGATCCTGTACCTGGAAACCTTCAAGGCCCACTACGACG
CCGCCTTCAGCATCGACGATGATTACCCTGTGCGGAGCCACGAGCAGATCAAGGCCGAATATGTGGCCAG
CCTGATCAGAAGCGTGTACGAGCCTATCCTGGCCAGCCACTTTGGCGAGGCCATCATGCCTGATCTGTTC
CACAGACTGGCCAAGCACGCCGCTAAAGTGCTGCATATGGGCAAGGGATGCTACAACAACCTGATCATCA
GCCTGGCCAAGAAGCCCGAGAAGTCCGACGTGTAATTCGAAGGCCTGTCAGGCCAAGCTTGGGGATCAAT
TCTCTAGAGCTCGCTGATCAGCCTCGACTGTGCCTTCTAGTTGCCAGCCATCTGTTGTTTGCCCCTCCCC
CGTGCCTTCCTTGACCCTGGAAGGTGCCACTCCCACTGTCCTTTCCTAATAAAATGAGGAAATTGCATCG
CATTGTCTGAGTAGGTGTCATTCTATTCTGGGGGGTGGGGTGGGGCAGGACAGCAAGGGGGAGGATTGGG
AAGACAATAGCAGGCATGCTGGGGATGCGGTGGGCTCTATGGCTTCTGAGGCGGAAAGAACCAGCTGGGC
CTACTAGATAGCGGACCCCTTACCGAAACATCGCCGCATTCTGCAGAGGAGTCGAACTTAGTGTATGTAA
ACTTCTGACCCACTGGAATTGTGATACAGTGAATTATAAGTGAAATAATCTGTCTGTAAACAATTGTTGG
AAAAATGACTTGTGTCATGCACAAAGTAGATGTCCTAACTGACTTGCCAAAACTATTGTTTGTTAACAAG
AAATTTGTGGAGTAGTTGAAAAACGAGTTTTAATGACTCCAACTTAAGTGTATGTAAACTTCCGACTTCA
ACTGTATAGGGATCC
Features (pLannotate 1.2.2; 13 found; start..end, strand, type, name):
      1..31      +  rep_origin     M13 ori (fragment): M13 bacteriophage origin of replication; arrow indicates direction of (+) strand synthesis
     32..82      -  misc_feature   bom (fragment): basis of mobility region from pBR322
    109..213     +  promoter       AmpR promoter: bla
    214..1074    +  CDS            AmpR: β-lactamase; bla; confers resistance to ampicillin, carbenicillin, and related antibiotics
   1245..1833    +  rep_origin     ori: high-copy-number ColE1/pMB1/pBR322/pUC origin of replication
   2396..2451    -  polyA_signal   β-globin poly(A) signal: rabbit β-globin polyadenylation signal (Gil and Proudfoot, 1987)
   2522..2602    -  CDS            HBB (fragment): HBB_PONPY - Experimental evidence at transcript level: Swiss-Prot protein existence level 2. Involved in oxygen transport from the lung to the various peripheral tissues. From Pongo pygmaeus (Bornean orangutan).
   2616..3215    -  CDS            PuroR: puromycin N-acetyltransferase; pac from Streptomyces alboniger; confers resistance to puromycin
   3282..3983    -  CDS            dTomato: dTomato is a basic (constitutively fluorescent) orange fluorescent protein published in 2004, derived from Discosoma sp.. It is reported to be a somewhat slowly-maturing dimer with low acid sensitivity.
   4616..5797    +  promoter       EF-1α promoter: strong constitutive promoter for human elongation factor EF-1α
   5829..6962    +  CDS            MXMT1: MXMT1_COFAR - Also known as CTS1 From Coffea arabica (Arabian coffee).
   7028..7252    +  polyA_signal   bGH poly(A) signal: bovine growth hormone polyadenylation signal
   7256..7277    +  promoter       SV40 promoter (fragment): SV40 enhancer and early promoter
