[The description below was written by a language model from this plasmid's Addgene catalogue record and pLannotate feature annotations shown in this document.]
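Description:
pSBBi-RP CaMXMT is a 7,575 bp mammalian expression plasmid built on the pSBBi-RP Sleeping Beauty transposon backbone. It is designed so that the expression cassette can be stably integrated into the genome of cultured mammalian cells when a Sleeping Beauty transposase is supplied. In bacteria it is maintained through a high-copy ColE1/pUC-type origin and selected with ampicillin via the β-lactamase gene and its native promoter. Short fragments of an M13 origin and the pBR322 bom region are also annotated. The transposon inverted repeats that define the mobilised segment were not picked up by the automated feature table, although the record describes the plasmid as an SB transposon.

The payload is organised around a constitutive bidirectional promoter region. In one direction, the human EF-1α promoter drives the 1,134 bp coding sequence of Coffea arabica monomethylxanthine methyltransferase 1 (CaMXMT1, also called MXMT1 or CTS1), which was inserted by Gibson assembly and is terminated by the bovine growth hormone polyadenylation signal. In the opposite direction, a second transcription unit encodes the red fluorescent reporter, annotated as dTomato, followed by puromycin N-acetyltransferase, and ends in a rabbit β-globin polyadenylation signal. The promoter element serving this reverse arm and the linker joining the two coding sequences are not annotated in the feature table.

This arrangement lets cells that have integrated the transposon be enriched with puromycin and tracked by red fluorescence while they constitutively express the coffee methyltransferase. The record does not state the downstream application of the enzyme.
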