Addgene plasmid #139172: pSBBi-RP CaMXMT
Purpose: SB-transposon with constitutive bi-directional promoter. One side contains Coffea arabica monomethylxanthine methyltransferase (CaMXMT); the other side contains RFP and puromycin resistance genes.
Depositing lab: Neal Devaraj. Depositing organization: University of California, San Diego (UCSD).
Backbone
  Vector backbone: pSBBi-RP
  Total vector size (bp): 7575
  Vector type: Mammalian Expression ; Transposon
  Selectable markers: Puromycin
Growth in bacteria
  Bacterial resistance: Ampicillin, 100 μg/mL
  Growth temperature: 37°C
  Growth strain: NEB Stable
  Copy number: High Copy
Gene/Insert
  Gene/Insert name: monomethylxanthine methyltransferase 1 [Coffea arabica] (alt names: MXMT1; CaMXMT1; CaMXMT)
  Species: Coffee arabica
  Insert size (bp): 1134
  GenBank ID: XP_027086104
  Promoter: EF1α
  Cloning method: Gibson Cloning
  Sequencing primers: 5′ TCAAGCCTCAGACAGTGGTTC; 3′ TAGAAGGCACAGTCGAGG
Terms and licenses: Academic/Nonprofit Terms; Industry Terms: Not Available to Industry
Depositor comments: SB-transposon with constitutive bi-directional promoter. One side contains Coffea arabica monomethylxanthine methyltransferase 1; the other side contains RFP and puromycin resistance genes.
How to cite: pSBBi-RP CaMXMT was a gift from Neal Devaraj (Addgene plasmid # 139172 ; http://n2t.net/addgene:139172 ; RRID:Addgene_139172)
